Addgene plasmid #219253: SFFV-MEOX1-Brd 323
Purpose: Transcription factor MEOX1 with a specific barcode assigned.
Depositing lab: Filipe Pereira. Depositing organization: Center for Neuroscience and Cell Biology, University of Coimbra. Publication: A combinatorial transcription factor screening platform for immune cell reprogramming. Kurochkin I, Altman AR, Caiado I, Pertiga-Cabral D, Halitzki E, Minaeva M, Zimmermannova O, Henriques-Oliveira L, Klein D, Nair M, Oliveira D, Cajal LR, Knittel R, Feick C, Ringner M, Martin M, Cirovic B, Pires CF, Rosa FF, Sitnicka E, Theis FJ, Pereira CF. Cell Syst. 2026 Jan 21;17(1):101457. doi: 10.1016/j.cels.2025.101457. Epub 2026 Jan 14. PubMed 41539305.
Backbone
  Vector backbone: SFFV-MCS
  Backbone size w/o insert (bp): 6638
  Vector type: Lentiviral
Growth in bacteria
  Bacterial resistance: Ampicillin, 100 μg/mL
  Growth temperature: 37°C
  Growth strain: NEB Stable
  Copy number: High Copy
Gene/Insert
  Gene/Insert name: MEOX1
  Species: H. sapiens (human)
  Insert size (bp): 765
  Entrez Gene: MEOX1 (a.k.a. KFS2, MOX1)
  Promoter: The spleen focus-forming virus (SFFV) promoter
  Cloning method: Restriction Enzyme; 5′ cloning site Bsp119I (not destroyed); 3′ cloning site BstHI (not destroyed)
Terms and licenses: Academic/Nonprofit Terms; Industry Terms: Not Available to Industry
Depositor comments: Barcode sequence cloned into XbaI restriction site. Design of plasmid is as follows: SFFV-[TF sequence]-WPRE-[Barcode sequence].
How to cite: SFFV-MEOX1-Brd 323 was a gift from Filipe Pereira (Addgene plasmid # 219253 ; http://n2t.net/addgene:219253 ; RRID:Addgene_219253)
