[The description below was written by a language model from this plasmid's Addgene catalogue record and pLannotate feature annotations shown in this document.]
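Description:
SFFV-MEOX1-Brd 323 is a third-generation-style, self-inactivating HIV-1 lentiviral transfer plasmid built on the SFFV-MCS backbone and carrying the human transcription factor MEOX1 together with an assigned DNA barcode. It is propagated in E. coli as a high-copy plasmid through a ColE1/pUC-type origin and selected with ampicillin via the β-lactamase gene. The backbone also retains pBluescript-derived remnants (f1 origin, lacZα and lac regulatory fragments, T3 and T7 promoters) and an SV40 origin and poly(A) signal outside the viral region.

The viral genome is transcribed from a chimeric RSV promoter fused to a truncated 5' LTR, which makes packaging Tat-independent, and contains the Ψ packaging signal with a gag fragment, the Rev response element for nuclear export of the unspliced genomic RNA, and the cPPT/CTS that aids nuclear import of the reverse-transcribed genome. Downstream, the spleen focus-forming virus promoter, which is strongly active in haematopoietic and many other mammalian cells, drives the MEOX1 coding sequence cloned between flanking polylinker sites. A WPRE follows to enhance transcript stability and expression, and the cassette ends in a ΔU3 3' LTR that inactivates LTR promoter activity after integration. According to the depositor, the barcode was inserted at an XbaI site after the WPRE, giving the layout SFFV–TF–WPRE–barcode. The barcode itself is not annotated in the feature table. No mammalian selection marker or fluorescent reporter is annotated.

The plasmid belongs to a barcoded transcription factor collection used in a combinatorial screening platform for immune cell reprogramming, where the barcode presumably allows the delivered factor to be identified in transduced cells.
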