Features (pLannotate 1.2.2; 29 found; start..end, strand, type, name):
     94..112     -  promoter       T7 promoter: promoter for bacteriophage T7 RNA polymerase
    120..275     +  CDS            lacZα (fragment): LacZα fragment of β-galactosidase; lacZ fragment
    280..708     +  rep_origin     f1 ori (sequence partly withheld): f1 bacteriophage origin of replication; arrow indicates direction of (+) strand synthesis
    761..865     +  promoter       AmpR promoter: bla
    866..1726    +  CDS            AmpR: β-lactamase; bla; confers resistance to ampicillin, carbenicillin, and related antibiotics
   1897..2485    +  rep_origin     ori: high-copy-number ColE1/pMB1/pBR322/pUC origin of replication
   2668..2760    +  CDS            lacI (fragment): lac repressor; lacI; The lac repressor binds to the lac operator to inhibit transcription in E. coli. This inhibition can be relieved by adding lactose or isopropyl-β-D-thiogalactopyranoside (IPTG).
   2773..2794    +  protein_bind   CAP binding site: CAP binding activates transcription in the presence of cAMP. E. coli catabolite activator protein
   2809..2839    +  promoter       lac promoter: promoter for the E. coli lac operon
   2847..2863    +  protein_bind   lac operator: The lac repressor binds to the lac operator to inhibit transcription in E. coli. This inhibition can be relieved by adding lactose or isopropyl-β-D-thiogalactopyranoside (IPTG). lac repressor encoded by lacI
   2908..2926    +  promoter       T3 promoter: promoter for bacteriophage T3 RNA polymerase
   2954..3180    +  promoter       RSV promoter: Rous sarcoma virus enhancer/promoter
   3181..3361    +  LTR            5' LTR (truncated): truncated 5' long terminal repeat (LTR) from HIV-1
   3408..3533    +  misc_feature   HIV-1 Ψ: packaging signal of human immunodeficiency virus type 1
   3517..3880    +  CDS            HIV-1 gag (fragment): gag protein from human immunodeficiency virus 1; gag
   4026..4259    +  misc_feature   RRE: The Rev response element (RRE) of HIV-1 allows for Rev-dependent mRNA export from the nucleus to the cytoplasm.
   4636..4736    +  CDS            Rev (fragment): human immunodeficiency virus 1 (HIV-1) Rev protein; rev; enhances nuclear export of unspliced and incompletely spliced viral mRNAs
   4755..4872    +  misc_feature   cPPT/CTS: central polypurine tract and central termination sequence of HIV-1
   4906..5307    +  promoter       SFFV promoter: spleen focus-forming virus long terminal repeat (LTR) promoter
   5317..5340    +  misc_feature   MCS (fragment): pBluescript multiple cloning site
   5365..6126    +  CDS            MEOX1: MEOX1_HUMAN - Also known as MOX1. Experimental evidence at protein level: Swiss-Prot protein existence level 1. Mesodermal transcription factor that plays a key role in somitogenesis and is specifically required for sclerotome development. Required for maintenance of the sclerotome polarity and formation of the cranio-cervical joints (PubMed:23290072, PubMed:24073994). Binds specifically to the promoter of target genes and regulates their expression. Activates expression of NKX3-2 in the sclerotome. Activates expression of CDKN1A and CDKN2A in endothelial cells, acting as a regulator of vascul
   6137..6162    +  misc_feature   MCS (fragment): pBluescript multiple cloning site
   6162..6221    +  CDS            S (fragment): HBSAG_WHV6 - Experimental evidence at transcript level: Swiss-Prot protein existence level 2. The middle envelope protein plays an important role in the budding of the virion. It is involved in the induction of budding in a nucleocapsid independent way. In this process the majority of envelope proteins bud to form subviral lipoprotein particles of 22 nm of diameter that do not contain a nucleocapsid (By similarity). From Woodchuck hepatitis B virus (isolate w64/pWS23) (WHV).
   6353..6756    +  misc_feature   WPRE: woodchuck hepatitis virus posttranscriptional regulatory element
   6814..6873    +  CDS            nef (fragment): NEF_HV1Z2 - Experimental evidence at protein level: Swiss-Prot protein existence level 1. Extracellular Nef protein targets CD4(+) T-lymphocytes for apoptosis by interacting with CXCR4 surface receptors. From Human immunodeficiency virus type 1 group M subtype D (isolate Z2/CDC-Z34) (HIV-1).
   6875..7108    +  LTR            3' LTR (ΔU3): self-inactivating 3' long terminal repeat (LTR) from HIV-1
   7180..7301    +  polyA_signal   SV40 poly(A) signal: SV40 polyadenylation signal
   7320..7341    +  rep_origin     SV40 ori (fragment): SV40 origin of replication
   7341..73      +  rep_origin     SV40 ori (across the origin): SV40 origin of replication
>Addgene plasmid #219253 | SFFV-MEOX1-Brd 323 | addgene full sequence | sequence record 449013 | Addgene NGS Result
ATTTATGCAGAGGCCGAGGCCGCCTCGGCCTCTGAGCTATTCCAGAAGTAGTGAGGAGGCTTTTTTGGAG
GCCTAGGGACGTACCCAATTCGCCCTATAGTGAGTCGTATTACGCGCGCTCACTGGCCGTCGTTTTACAA
CGTCGTGACTGGGAAAACCCTGGCGTTACCCAACTTAATCGCCTTGCAGCACATCCCCCTTTCGCCAGCT
GGCGTAATAGCGAAGAGGCCCGCACCGATCGCCCTTCCCAACAGTTGCGCAGCCTGAATGGCGAATGGG
[124 nt withheld, positions 280-403]
C
[91 nt withheld, positions 405-495]
A
[49 nt withheld, positions 497-545]
CCTTTGACGTTGGAGTCCACGTTCTTT
[37 nt withheld, positions 573-609]
ACCCTATCTCGGTCTATTCTTTTGATTTATAAGGGATTTTGCCGATTTCGGCCTATTGGTTAAAAAATGA
GCTGATTTAACAAAAATTTAACGCGAATTTTAACAAAATATTAACGCTTACAATTTAGGTGGCACTTTTC
GGGGAAATGTGCGCGGAACCCCTATTTGTTTATTTTTCTAAATACATTCAAATATGTATCCGCTCATGAG
ACAATAACCCTGATAAATGCTTCAATAATATTGAAAAAGGAAGAGTATGAGTATTCAACATTTCCGTGTC
GCCCTTATTCCCTTTTTTGCGGCATTTTGCCTTCCTGTTTTTGCTCACCCAGAAACGCTGGTGAAAGTAA
AAGATGCTGAAGATCAGTTGGGTGCACGAGTGGGTTACATCGAACTGGATCTCAACAGCGGTAAGATCCT
TGAGAGTTTTCGCCCCGAAGAACGTTTTCCAATGATGAGCACTTTTAAAGTTCTGCTATGTGGCGCGGTA
TTATCCCGTATTGACGCCGGGCAAGAGCAACTCGGTCGCCGCATACACTATTCTCAGAATGACTTGGTTG
AGTACTCACCAGTCACAGAAAAGCATCTTACGGATGGCATGACAGTAAGAGAATTATGCAGTGCTGCCAT
AACCATGAGTGATAACACTGCGGCCAACTTACTTCTGACAACGATCGGAGGACCGAAGGAGCTAACCGCT
TTTTTGCACAACATGGGGGATCATGTAACTCGCCTTGATCGTTGGGAACCGGAGCTGAATGAAGCCATAC
CAAACGACGAGCGTGACACCACGATGCCTGTAGCAATGGCAACAACGTTGCGCAAACTATTAACTGGCGA
ACTACTTACTCTAGCTTCCCGGCAACAATTAATAGACTGGATGGAGGCGGATAAAGTTGCAGGACCACTT
CTGCGCTCGGCCCTTCCGGCTGGCTGGTTTATTGCTGATAAATCTGGAGCCGGTGAGCGTGGGTCTCGCG
GTATCATTGCAGCACTGGGGCCAGATGGTAAGCCCTCCCGTATCGTAGTTATCTACACGACGGGGAGTCA
GGCAACTATGGATGAACGAAATAGACAGATCGCTGAGATAGGTGCCTCACTGATTAAGCATTGGTAACTG
TCAGACCAAGTTTACTCATATATACTTTAGATTGATTTAAAACTTCATTTTTAATTTAAAAGGATCTAGG
TGAAGATCCTTTTTGATAATCTCATGACCAAAATCCCTTAACGTGAGTTTTCGTTCCACTGAGCGTCAGA
CCCCGTAGAAAAGATCAAAGGATCTTCTTGAGATCCTTTTTTTCTGCGCGTAATCTGCTGCTTGCAAACA
AAAAAACCACCGCTACCAGCGGTGGTTTGTTTGCCGGATCAAGAGCTACCAACTCTTTTTCCGAAGGTAA
CTGGCTTCAGCAGAGCGCAGATACCAAATACTGTTCTTCTAGTGTAGCCGTAGTTAGGCCACCACTTCAA
GAACTCTGTAGCACCGCCTACATACCTCGCTCTGCTAATCCTGTTACCAGTGGCTGCTGCCAGTGGCGAT
AAGTCGTGTCTTACCGGGTTGGACTCAAGACGATAGTTACCGGATAAGGCGCAGCGGTCGGGCTGAACGG
GGGGTTCGTGCACACAGCCCAGCTTGGAGCGAACGACCTACACCGAACTGAGATACCTACAGCGTGAGCT
ATGAGAAAGCGCCACGCTTCCCGAAGGGAGAAAGGCGGACAGGTATCCGGTAAGCGGCAGGGTCGGAACA
GGAGAGCGCACGAGGGAGCTTCCAGGGGGAAACGCCTGGTATCTTTATAGTCCTGTCGGGTTTCGCCACC
TCTGACTTGAGCGTCGATTTTTGTGATGCTCGTCAGGGGGGCGGAGCCTATGGAAAAACGCCAGCAACGC
GGCCTTTTTACGGTTCCTGGCCTTTTGCTGGCCTTTTGCTCACATGTTCTTTCCTGCGTTATCCCCTGAT
TCTGTGGATAACCGTATTACCGCCTTTGAGTGAGCTGATACCGCTCGCCGCAGCCGAACGACCGAGCGCA
GCGAGTCAGTGAGCGAGGAAGCGGAAGAGCGCCCAATACGCAAACCGCCTCTCCCCGCGCGTTGGCCGAT
TCATTAATGCAGCTGGCACGACAGGTTTCCCGACTGGAAAGCGGGCAGTGAGCGCAACGCAATTAATGTG
AGTTAGCTCACTCATTAGGCACCCCAGGCTTTACACTTTATGCTTCCGGCTCGTATGTTGTGTGGAATTG
TGAGCGGATAACAATTTCACACAGGAAACAGCTATGACCATGATTACGCCAAGCGCGCAATTAACCCTCA
CTAAAGGGAACAAAAGCTGGAGCTGCAAGCTTAATGTAGTCTTATGCAATACTCTTGTAGTCTTGCAACA
TGGTAACGATGAGTTAGCAACATGCCTTACAAGGAGAGAAAAAGCACCGTGCATGCCGATTGGTGGAAGT
AAGGTGGTACGATCGTGCCTTATTAGGAAGGCAACAGACGGGTCTGACATGGATTGGACGAACCACTGAA
TTGCCGCATTGCAGAGATATTGTATTTAAGTGCCTAGCTCGATACATAAACGGGTCTCTCTGGTTAGACC
AGATCTGAGCCTGGGAGCTCTCTGGCTAACTAGGGAACCCACTGCTTAAGCCTCAATAAAGCTTGCCTTG
AGTGCTTCAAGTAGTGTGTGCCCGTCTGTTGTGTGACTCTGGTAACTAGAGATCCCTCAGACCCTTTTAG
TCAGTGTGGAAAATCTCTAGCAGTGGCGCCCGAACAGGGACTTGAAAGCGAAAGGGAAACCAGAGGAGCT
CTCTCGACGCAGGACTCGGCTTGCTGAAGCGCGCACGGCAAGAGGCGAGGGGCGGCGACTGGTGAGTACG
CCAAAAATTTTGACTAGCGGAGGCTAGAAGGAGAGAGATGGGTGCGAGAGCGTCAGTATTAAGCGGGGGA
GAATTAGATCGCGATGGGAAAAAATTCGGTTAAGGCCAGGGGGAAAGAAAAAATATAAATTAAAACATAT
AGTATGGGCAAGCAGGGAGCTAGAACGATTCGCAGTTAATCCTGGCCTGTTAGAAACATCAGAAGGCTGT
AGACAAATACTGGGACAGCTACAACCATCCCTTCAGACAGGATCAGAAGAACTTAGATCATTATATAATA
CAGTAGCAACCCTCTATTGTGTGCATCAAAGGATAGAGATAAAAGACACCAAGGAAGCTTTAGACAAGAT
AGAGGAAGAGCAAAACAAAAGTAAGACCACCGCACAGCAAGCGGCCGCTGATCTTCAGACCTGGAGGAGG
AGATATGAGGGACAATTGGAGAAGTGAATTATATAAATATAAAGTAGTAAAAATTGAACCATTAGGAGTA
GCACCCACCAAGGCAAAGAGAAGAGTGGTGCAGAGAGAAAAAAGAGCAGTGGGAATAGGAGCTTTGTTCC
TTGGGTTCTTGGGAGCAGCAGGAAGCACTATGGGCGCAGCGTCAATGACGCTGACGGTACAGGCCAGACA
ATTATTGTCTGGTATAGTGCAGCAGCAGAACAATTTGCTGAGGGCTATTGAGGCGCAACAGCATCTGTTG
CAACTCACAGTCTGGGGCATCAAGCAGCTCCAGGCAAGAATCCTGGCTGTGGAAAGATACCTAAAGGATC
AACAGCTCCTGGGGATTTGGGGTTGCTCTGGAAAACTCATTTGCACCACTGCTGTGCCTTGGAATGCTAG
TTGGAGTAATAAATCTCTGGAACAGATTTGGAATCACACGACCTGGATGGAGTGGGACAGAGAAATTAAC
AATTACACAAGCTTAATACACTCCTTAATTGAAGAATCGCAAAACCAGCAAGAAAAGAATGAACAAGAAT
TATTGGAATTAGATAAATGGGCAAGTTTGTGGAATTGGTTTAACATAACAAATTGGCTGTGGTATATAAA
ATTATTCATAATGATAGTAGGAGGCTTGGTAGGTTTAAGAATAGTTTTTGCTGTACTTTCTATAGTGAAT
AGAGTTAGGCAGGGATATTCACCATTATCGTTTCAGACCCACCTCCCAACCCCGAGGGGACCCGACAGGC
CCGAAGGAATAGAAGAAGAAGGTGGAGAGAGAGACAGAGACAGATCCATTCGATTAGTGAACGGATCTCG
ACGGTATCGGTTAACTTTTAAAAGAAAAGGGGGGATTGGGGGGTACAGTGCAGGGGAAAGAATAGTAGAC
ATAATAGCAACAGACATACAAACTAAAGAATTACAAAAACAAATTACAAAAATTCAAAATTTTATCGATC
ACGAGACTAGCCTCGAGCTGGCTGCAGTAACGCCATTTTGCAAGGCATGGAAAAATACCAAACCAAGAAT
AGAGAAGTTCAGATCAAGGGCGGGTACATGAAAATAGCTAACGTTGGGCCAAACAGGATATCTGCGGTGA
GCAGTTTCGGCCCCGGCCCGGGGCCAAGAACAGATGGTCACCGCAGTTTCGGCCCCGGCCCGAGGCCAAG
AACAGATGGTCCCCAGATATGGCCCAACCCTCAGCAGTTTCTTAAGACCCATCAGATGTTTCCAGGCTCC
CCCAAGGACCTGAAATGACCCTGCGCCTTATTTGAATTAACCAATCAGCCTGCTTCTCGCTTCTGTTCGC
GCGCTTCTGCTTCCCGAGCTCTATAAAAGAGCTCACAACCCCTCACTCGGCGCGCCAGTCCTCCGACAGA
CTGAGTCGGCCGGTCGAATCAAGCTTATCGATACCGTCGACGGATCCGCTAGCCCGCGGTTCGAAATGGA
TCCCGCGGCCAGCAGCTGCATGAGGAGCCTCCAGCCCCCAGCCCCTGTCTGGGGCTGCCTTCGAAACCCC
CACTCGGAAGGCAATGGGGCCTCAGGGCTACCCCACTACCCGCCCACCCCGTTCTCCTTCCACCAGAAAC
CAGACTTCCTGGCGACAGCGACGGCAGCGTACCCTGACTTCTCAGCCTCCTGCCTGGCAGCCACCCCACA
CAGCCTGCCCCAGGAGGAGCACATCTTCACTGAGCAGCACCCCGCTTTCCCACAGTCCCCCAACTGGCAC
TTCCCTGTCTCAGACGCCCGGCGCAGGCCCAACTCAGGCCCGGCAGGGGGTTCCAAGGAAATGGGGACCA
GCAGCCTGGGCCTGGTGGACACCACAGGAGGCCCAGGCGATGACTACGGGGTGCTTGGGAGCACTGCCAA
TGAGACAGAGAAGAAATCATCCAGGCGGAGAAAGGAGAGTTCAGACAACCAGGAGAACAGAGGGAAGCCG
GAGGGCAGCAGCAAAGCCCGCAAGGAGAGGACGGCCTTCACCAAGGAGCAGCTGCGAGAGCTGGAGGCAG
AGTTTGCCCATCATAACTACCTGACTCGGCTCCGCAGATATGAGATTGCGGTAAACCTGGACCTCTCTGA
GCGCCAGGTCAAAGTGTGGTTCCAGAACCGAAGGATGAAGTGGAAGCGTGTGAAGGGAGGTCAGCCCATC
TCCCCCAATGGGCAGGACCCTGAGGATGGGGACTCCACAGCCTCTCCAAGTTCAGAGTAGACCGGTCGGA
TCCCCCGGGCTGCAGGAATTCGAGCATCTTACCGCCATTTATTCCCATATTTGTTCTGTTTTTCTTGATT
TGGGTATACATTTAAATGTTAATAAAACAAAATGGTGGGGCAATCATTTACATTTTTAGGGATATGTAAT
TACTAGTTCAGGTGTATTGCCACAAGACAAACATGTTAAGAAACTTTCCCGTTATTTACGCTCTGTTCCT
GTTAATCAACCTCTGGATTACAAAATTTGTGAAAGATTGACTGATATTCTTAACTATGTTGCTCCTTTTA
CGCTGTGTGGATATGCTGCTTTAATGCCTCTGTATCATGCTATTGCTTCCCGTACGGCTTTCGTTTTCTC
CTCCTTGTATAAATCCTGGTTGCTGTCTCTTTATGAGGAGTTGTGGCCCGTTGTCCGTCAACGTGGCGTG
GTGTGCTCTGTGTTTGCTGACGCAACCCCCACTGGCTGGGGCATTGCCACCACCTGTCAACTCCTTTCTG
GGACTTTCGCTTTCCCCCTCCCGATCGCCACGGCAGAACTCATCGCCGCCTGCCTTGCCCGCTGCTGGAC
AGGGGCTAGGTTGCTGGGCACTGATAATTCCGTGGTGTTGTCGGGGAAGCTGACGTCCTTTGCAATTCGA
TATCAAGCTGTACCTTCTAGATGTACAGTACATCAAGCGCTTCTAGACCAATGACTTACAAGGCAGCTGT
AGATCTTAGCCACTTTTTAAAAGAAAAGGGGGGACTGGAAGGGCTAATTCACTCCCAACGAAGACAAGAT
CTGCTTTTTGCTTGTACTGGGTCTCTCTGGTTAGACCAGATCTGAGCCTGGGAGCTCTCTGGCTAACTAG
GGAACCCACTGCTTAAGCCTCAATAAAGCTTGCCTTGAGTGCTTCAAGTAGTGTGTGCCCGTCTGTTGTG
TGACTCTGGTAACTAGAGATCCCTCAGACCCTTTTAGTCAGTGTGGAAAATCTCTAGCAGTAGTAGTTCA
TGTCATCTTATTATTCAGTATTTATAACTTGCAAAGAAATGAATATCAGAGAGTGAGAGGAACTTGTTTA
TTGCAGCTTATAATGGTTACAAATAAAGCAATAGCATCACAAATTTCACAAATAAAGCATTTTTTTCACT
GCATTCTAGTTGTGGTTTGTCCAAACTCATCAATGTATCTTATCATGTCTGGCTCTAGCTATCCCGCCCC
TAACTCCGCCCATCCCGCCCCTAACTCCGCCCAGTTCCGCCCATTCTCCGCCCCATGGCTGACTAATTTT
TTTT
