>Addgene plasmid #219253 | SFFV-MEOX1-Brd 323 | depositor partial sequence | sequence record 428239 | TF ORF
ATGGATCCCGCGGCCAGCAGCTGCATGAGGAGCCTCCAGCCCCCAGCCCCTGTCTGGGGCTGCCTTCGAA
ACCCCCACTCGGAAGGCAATGGGGCCTCAGGGCTACCCCACTACCCGCCCACCCCGTTCTCCTTCCACCA
GAAACCAGACTTCCTGGCGACAGCGACGGCAGCGTACCCTGACTTCTCAGCCTCCTGCCTGGCAGCCACC
CCACACAGCCTGCCCCAGGAGGAGCACATCTTCACTGAGCAGCACCCCGCTTTCCCACAGTCCCCCAACT
GGCACTTCCCTGTCTCAGACGCCCGGCGCAGGCCCAACTCAGGCCCGGCAGGGGGTTCCAAGGAAATGGG
GACCAGCAGCCTGGGCCTGGTGGACACCACAGGAGGCCCAGGCGATGACTACGGGGTGCTTGGGAGCACT
GCCAATGAGACAGAGAAGAAATCATCCAGGCGGAGAAAGGAGAGTTCAGACAACCAGGAGAACAGAGGGA
AGCCGGAGGGCAGCAGCAAAGCCCGCAAGGAGAGGACGGCCTTCACCAAGGAGCAGCTGCGAGAGCTGGA
GGCAGAGTTTGCCCATCATAACTACCTGACTCGGCTCCGCAGATATGAGATTGCGGTAAACCTGGACCTC
TCTGAGCGCCAGGTCAAAGTGTGGTTCCAGAACCGAAGGATGAAGTGGAAGCGTGTGAAGGGAGGTCAGC
CCATCTCCCCCAATGGGCAGGACCCTGAGGATGGGGACTCCACAGCCTCTCCAAGTTCAGAGTAG
