>Addgene plasmid #219253 | SFFV-MEOX1-Brd 323 | depositor partial sequence | sequence record 428240 | Barcode sequence
TGTACAGTACATCAAGCGCT
